>Addgene plasmid #116047 | PB-PGK-FKBP-Zte-Cit-hc-DHFR | addgene full sequence | sequence record 225376 | Addgene NGS Result
ACTCTTCCTTTTTCAATATTATTGAAGCATTTATCAGGGTTATTGTCTCATGAGCGGATACATATTTGAA
TGTATTTAGAAAAATAAACAAATAGGGGTTCCGCGCACATTTCCCCGAAAAGTGCCACCTAAATTGTAAG
CGTTAATATTTTGTTAAAATTCGCGTTAAATTTTTGTTAAATCAGCTCATTTTTTAACCAATAGGCCGAA
ATCGGCAAAATCCCTTATAAATCAAAAGAATAGACCGAGATAGGGT
[37 nt withheld, positions 257-293]
AAAGAACGTGGACTCCAACGTCAAAGG
[49 nt withheld, positions 321-369]
T
[91 nt withheld, positions 371-461]
G
[124 nt withheld, positions 463-586]
CCCATTCGCCATTCAGGCTGCGCAACTGTTGGGAAGGGCGATCGGTGCGGGCCTCTTCGCTATTACGCCA
GCTGGCGAAAGGGGGATGTGCTGCAAGGCGATTAAGTTGGGTAACGCCAGGGTTTTCCCAGTCACGACGT
TGTAAAACGACGGCCAGTGAGCGCGCCTCGTTCATTCACGTTTTTGAACCCGTGGAGGACGGGCAGACTC
GCGGTGCAAATGTGTTTTACAGCGTGATGGAGCAGATGAAGATGCTCGACACGCTGCAGAACACGCAGCT
AGATTAACCCTAGAAAGATAATCATATTGTGACGTACGTTAAAGATAATCATGTGTAAAATTGACGCATG
TGTTTTATCGGTCTGTATATCGAGGTTTATTTATTAATTTGAATAGATATTAAGTTTTATTATATTTACA
CTTACATACTAATAATAAATTCAACAAACAATTTATTTATGTTTATTTATTTATTAAAAAAAACAAAAAC
TCAAAATTTCTTCTATAAAGTAACAAAACTTTTATGAGGGACAGCCCCCCCCCAAAGCCCCCAGGGATGT
AATTACGTCCCTCCCCCGCTAGGGGGCAGCAGCGAGCCGCCCGGGGCTCCGCTCCGGTCCGGCGCTCCCC
CCGCATCCCCGAGCCGGCAGCGTGCGGGGACAGCCCGGGCACGGGGAAGGTGGCACGGGATCGCTTTCCT
CTGAACGCTTCTCGCTGCTCTTTGAGCCTGCAGACACCTGGGGGGATACGGGGAAAAGGCCTCCACGGCC
ACTAGTAGGCGTTTTGCGCTGCTTCGCGATGTACGGGCCAGATATACGCGTTCTACCGGGTAGGGGAGGC
GCTTTTCCCAAGGCAGTCTGGAGCATGCGCTTTAGCAGCCCCGCTGGGCACTTGGCGCTACACAAGTGGC
CTCTGGCCTCGCACACATTCCACATCCACCGGTAGGCGCCAACCGGCTCCGTTCTTTGGTGGCCCCTTCG
CGCCACCTTCTACTCCTCCCCTAGTCAGGAAGTTCCCCCCCGCCCCGCAGCTCGCGTCGTGCAGGACGTG
ACAAATGGAAGTAGCACGTCTCATTAGTCTCGTGCAGATGGACAGCACCGCTGAGCAATGGAAGCGGGTA
GGCCTTTGGGGCAGCGGCCAATAGCAGCTTTGCTCCTTCGCTTTCTGGGCTCAGAGGCTGGGAAGGGGTG
GGTCCGGGGGCGGGCTCAGGGGCGGGCTCAGGGGCGGGGCGGGCGCCCGAAGGTCCTCCGGAGGCCCGGC
ATTCTGCACGCTTCAAAAGCGCACGTCTGCCGCGCTGTTCTCCTCTTCCTCATCTCCGGGCCTTTCGACC
TGCAGCCCAAGCTTCGCCACCATGGGAGGAGTTCAGGTGGAGACCATATCTCCGGGGGATGGCAGGACAT
TTCCGAAAAGGGGCCAGACGTGTGTTGTTCATTATACAGGGATGTTGGAGGACGGAAAAAAGGTAGACTC
TTCTCGGGATAGAAATAAGCCCTTTAAGTTCATGCTGGGTAAGCAGGAAGTTATTCGAGGATGGGAAGAA
GGAGTAGCCCAGATGTCAGTTGGACAGCGGGCAAAATTGACTATAAGCCCTGATTATGCCTACGGTGCAA
CGGGTCACCCAGGTATTATACCGCCGCATGCGACACTCGTTTTTGACGTGGAACTTTTGAAACCTGAAGG
AGGCGGATCCGAGCAACTCGAAAAGAAGCTGCAAGCGTTGGAGAAGAAGCTCGCACAACTTGAATGGAAA
AATCAGGCACTGGAAAAGAAACTGGCTCAAGGTGGCTCCGGCAGCGAGAATCTTTATTTCCAATCCGGCT
CAGGCTCCGTGAGCAAGGGCGAGGAGCTGTTCACCGGGGTGGTGCCCATCCTGGTCGAGCTGGACGGCGA
CGTAAACGGCCACAAGTTCAGCGTGTCCGGCGAGGGCGAGGGCGATGCCACCTACGGCAAGCTGACCCTG
AAGTTCATCTGCACCACCGGCAAGCTGCCCGTGCCCTGGCCCACCCTCGTGACCACCTTCGGCTACGGCC
TGATGTGCTTCGCCCGCTACCCCGACCACATGAAGCAGCACGACTTCTTCAAGTCCGCCATGCCCGAAGG
CTACGTCCAGGAGCGCACCATCTTCTTCAAGGACGACGGCAACTACAAGACCCGCGCCGAGGTGAAGTTC
GAGGGCGACACCCTGGTGAACCGCATCGAGCTGAAGGGCATCGACTTCAAGGAGGACGGCAACATCCTGG
GGCACAAGCTGGAGTACAACTACAACAGCCACAACGTCTATATCATGGCCGACAAGCAGAAGAACGGCAT
CAAGGTGAACTTCAAGATCCGCCACAACATCGAGGACGGCAGCGTGCAGCTCGCCGACCACTACCAGCAG
AACACCCCCATCGGCGACGGCCCCGTGCTGCTGCCCGACAACCACTACCTGAGCTACCAGTCCGCCCTGA
GCAAAGACCCCAACGAGAAGCGCGATCACATGGTCCTGCTGGAGTTCGTGACCGCCGCCGGGATCACTCT
CGGCATGGACGAGCTGTACAAGGGTGGGTCCGGTCTCGACGAGATGGAGGAGTGTAGTCAGCACCTTGGG
AGCGGATCGATATCACTGATCGCTGCACTCGCGGTTGATTATGTAATAGGCATGGAAAACGCGATGCCCT
GGAACCTGCCAGCAGACCTCGCATGGTTTAAGCGGAACACTCTGAATAAGCCAGTCATTATGGGCCGACA
TACGTGGGAAAGCATTGGACGCCCACTGCCAGGAAGGAAGAATATAATCCTGTCATCACAGCCGTCCACG
GACGATAGAGTCACTTGGGTAAAATCCGTTGACGAAGCCATAGCTGCCTGTGGTGATGTGCCTGAGATAA
TGGTAATAGGAGGAGGGCGGGTAATCGAACAATTTCTGCCTAAAGCCCAGAAGCTGTACCTTACCCATAT
TGACGCGGAAGTAGAGGGCGACACACATTTCCCAGATTATGAGCCAGATGATTGGGAGAGCGTTTTCTCC
GAATTTCATGATGCAGACGCCCAGAATAGCCACAGCTACTGCTTTGAAATATTGGAGCGCCGATGAAGCT
AGCGAATTCGAATTTAAATCGGCCTCGACTGTGCCTTCTAGTTGCCAGCCATCTGTTGTTTGCCCCTCCC
CCGTGCCTTCCTTGACCCTGGAAGGTGCCACTCCCACTGTCCTTTCCTAATAAAATGAGGAAATTGCATC
GCATTGTCTGAGTAGGTGTCATTCTATTCTGGGGGGTGGGGTGGGGCAGGACAGCAAGGGGGAGGATTGG
GAAGACAATAGCAGGCATGCTGGGGACGCGGCCGCAATTTAACGCGAATTAATTCTGTGGAATGTGTGTC
AGTTAGGGTGTGGAAAGTCCCCAGGCTCCCCAGCAGGCAGAAGTATGCAAAGCATGCATCTCAATTAGTC
AGCAACCAGGTGTGGAAAGTCCCCAGGCTCCCCAGCAGGCAGAAGTATGCAAAGCATGCATCTCAATTAG
TCAGCAACCATAGTCCCGCCCCTAACTCCGCCCATCCCGCCCCTAACTCCGCCCAGTTCCGCCCATTCTC
CGCCCCATGGCTGACTAATTTTTTTTATTTATGCAGAGGCCGAGGCCGCCTCTGCCTCTGAGCTATTCCA
GAAGTAGTGAGGAGGCTTTTTTGGAGGCCTAGGCTTTTGCAAAAAGCTCCCGGGAGCTTGTATATCCATT
TTCGGATCTGATCAGCACGTGTTGACAATTAATCATCGGCATAGTATATCGGCATAGTATAATACGACAA
GGTGAGGAACTAAACCATGGCCAAGTTGACCAGTGCCGTTCCGGTGCTCACCGCGCGCGACGTCGCCGGA
GCGGTCGAGTTCTGGACCGACCGGCTCGGGTTCTCCCGGGACTTCGTGGAGGACGACTTCGCCGGTGTGG
TCCGGGACGACGTGACCCTGTTCATCAGCGCGGTCCAGGACCAGGTGGTGCCGGACAACACCCTGGCCTG
GGTGTGGGTGCGCGGCCTGGACGAGCTGTACGCCGAGTGGTCGGAGGTCGTGTCCACGAACTTCCGGGAC
GCCTCCGGGCCGGCCATGACCGAGATCGGCGAGCAGCCGTGGGGGCGGGAGTTCGCCCTGCGCGACCCGG
CCGGCAACTGCGTGCACTTCGTGGCCGAGGAGCAGGACTGAGTCGACAATCAACCTCTGGATTACAAAAT
TTGTGAAAGATTGACTGGTATTCTTAACTATGTTGCTCCTTTTACGCTATGTGGATACGCTGCTTTAATG
CCTTTGTATCATGCGTTAACTAAACTTGTTTATTGCAGCTTATAATGGTTACAAATAAAGCAATAGCATC
ACAAATTTCACAAATAAAGCATTTTTTTCACTGCATTCTAGTTGTGGTTTGTCCAAACTCATCAATGTAT
CTTATCATGTCTGGAATTGACTCAAATGATGTCAATTAGTCTATCAGAAGCTCATCTGGTCTCCCTTCCG
GGGGACAAGACATCCCTGTTTAATATTTAAACAGCAGTGTTCCCAAACTGGGTTCTTATATCCCTTGCTC
TGGTCAACCAGGTTGCAGGGTTTCCTGTCCTCACAGGAACGAAGTCCCTAAAGAAACAGTGGCAGCCAGG
TTTAGCCCCGGAATTGACTGGATTCCTTTTTTAGGGCCCATTGGTATGGCTTTTTCCCCGTATCCCCCCA
GGTGTCTGCAGGCTCAAAGAGCAGCGAGAAGCGTTCAGAGGAAAGCGATCCCGTGCCACCTTCCCCGTGC
CCGGGCTGTCCCCGCACGCTGCCGGCTCGGGGATGCGGGGGGAGCGCCGGACCGGAGCGGAGCCCCGGGC
GGCTCGCTGCTGCCCCCTAGCGGGGGAGGGACGTAATTACATCCCTGGGGGCTTTGGGGGGGGGCTGTCC
CTGATATCTATAACAAGAAAATATATATATAATAAGTTATCACGTAAGTAGAACATGAAATAACAATATA
ATTATCGTATGAGTTAAATCTTAAAAGTCACGTAAAAGATAATCATGCGTCATTTTGACTCACGCGGTCG
TTATAGTTCAAAATCAGTGACACTTACCGCATTGACAAGCACGCCTCACGGGAGCTCCAAGCGGCGACTG
AGATGTCCTAAATGCACAGCGACGGATTCGCGCTATTTAGAAAGAGAGAGCAATATTTCAAGAATGCATG
CGTCAATTTTACGCAGACTATCTTTCTAGGGTTAATCTAGCTGCATCAGGATCATATCGTCGGGTCTTTT
TTCCGGCTCAGTCATCGCCCAAGCTGGCGCTATCTGGGCATCGGGGAGGAAGAAGCCCGTGCCTTTTCCC
GCGAGGTTGAAGCGGCATGGAAAGAGTTTGCCGAGGATGACTGCTGCTGCATTGACGTTGAGCGAAAACG
CACGTTTACCATGATGATTCGGGAAGGTGTGGCCATGCACGCCTTTAACGGTGAACTGTTCGTTCAGGCC
ACCTGGGATACCAGTTCGTCGCGGCTTTTCCGGACACAGTTCCGGATGGTCAGCCCGAAGCGCATCAGCA
ACCCGAACAATACCGGCGACAGCCGGAACTGCCGTGCCGGTGTGCAGATTAATGACAGCGGTGCGGCGCT
GGGATATTACGTCAGCGAGGACGGGTATCCTGGCTGGATGCCGCAGAAATGGACATGGATACCCCGTGAG
TTACCCGGCGGGCGCGCTTGGCGTAATCATGGTCATAGCTGTTTCCTGTGTGAAATTGTTATCCGCTCAC
AATTCCACACAACATACGAGCCGGAAGCATAAAGTGTAAAGCCTGGGGTGCCTAATGAGTGAGCTAACTC
ACATTAATTGCGTTGCGCTCACTGCCCGCTTTCCAGTCGGGAAACCTGTCGTGCCAGCTGCATTAATGAA
TCGGCCAACGCGCGGGGAGAGGCGGTTTGCGTATTGGGCGCTCTTCCGCTTCCTCGCTCACTGACTCGCT
GCGCTCGGTCGTTCGGCTGCGGCGAGCGGTATCAGCTCACTCAAAGGCGGTAATACGGTTATCCACAGAA
TCAGGGGATAACGCAGGAAAGAACATGTGAGCAAAAGGCCAGCAAAAGGCCAGGAACCGTAAAAAGGCCG
CGTTGCTGGCGTTTTTCCATAGGCTCCGCCCCCCTGACGAGCATCACAAAAATCGACGCTCAAGTCAGAG
GTGGCGAAACCCGACAGGACTATAAAGATACCAGGCGTTTCCCCCTGGAAGCTCCCTCGTGCGCTCTCCT
GTTCCGACCCTGCCGCTTACCGGATACCTGTCCGCCTTTCTCCCTTCGGGAAGCGTGGCGCTTTCTCATA
GCTCACGCTGTAGGTATCTCAGTTCGGTGTAGGTCGTTCGCTCCAAGCTGGGCTGTGTGCACGAACCCCC
CGTTCAGCCCGACCGCTGCGCCTTATCCGGTAACTATCGTCTTGAGTCCAACCCGGTAAGACACGACTTA
TCGCCACTGGCAGCAGCCACTGGTAACAGGATTAGCAGAGCGAGGTATGTAGGCGGTGCTACAGAGTTCT
TGAAGTGGTGGCCTAACTACGGCTACACTAGAAGAACAGTATTTGGTATCTGCGCTCTGCTGAAGCCAGT
TACCTTCGGAAAAAGAGTTGGTAGCTCTTGATCCGGCAAACAAACCACCGCTGGTAGCGGTGGTTTTTTT
GTTTGCAAGCAGCAGATTACGCGCAGAAAAAAAGGATCTCAAGAAGATCCTTTGATCTTTTCTACGGGGT
CTGACGCTCAGTGGAACGAAAACTCACGTTAAGGGATTTTGGTCATGAGATTATCAAAAAGGATCTTCAC
CTAGATCCTTTTAAATTAAAAATGAAGTTTTAAATCAATCTAAAGTATATATGAGTAAACTTGGTCTGAC
AGTTACCAATGCTTAATCAGTGAGGCACCTATCTCAGCGATCTGTCTATTTCGTTCATCCATAGTTGCCT
GACTCCCCGTCGTGTAGATAACTACGATACGGGAGGGCTTACCATCTGGCCCCAGTGCTGCAATGATACC
GCGAGACCCACGCTCACCGGCTCCAGATTTATCAGCAATAAACCAGCCAGCCGGAAGGGCCGAGCGCAGA
AGTGGTCCTGCAACTTTATCCGCCTCCATCCAGTCTATTAATTGTTGCCGGGAAGCTAGAGTAAGTAGTT
CGCCAGTTAATAGTTTGCGCAACGTTGTTGCCATTGCTACAGGCATCGTGGTGTCACGCTCGTCGTTTGG
TATGGCTTCATTCAGCTCCGGTTCCCAACGATCAAGGCGAGTTACATGATCCCCCATGTTGTGCAAAAAA
GCGGTTAGCTCCTTCGGTCCTCCGATCGTTGTCAGAAGTAAGTTGGCCGCAGTGTTATCACTCATGGTTA
TGGCAGCACTGCATAATTCTCTTACTGTCATGCCATCCGTAAGATGCTTTTCTGTGACTGGTGAGTACTC
AACCAAGTCATTCTGAGAATAGTGTATGCGGCGACCGAGTTGCTCTTGCCCGGCGTCAATACGGGATAAT
ACCGCGCCACATAGCAGAACTTTAAAAGTGCTCATCATTGGAAAACGTTCTTCGGGGCGAAAACTCTCAA
GGATCTTACCGCTGTTGAGATCCAGTTCGATGTAACCCACTCGTGCACCCAACTGATCTTCAGCATCTTT
TACTTTCACCAGCGTTTCTGGGTGAGCAAAAACAGGAAGGCAAAATGCCGCAAAAAAGGGAATAAGGGCG
ACACGGAAATGTTGAATACTCAT
Features (pLannotate 1.2.2; 22 found; start..end, strand, type, name):
      1..105     -  promoter       AmpR promoter: bla
    158..586     -  rep_origin     f1 ori (sequence partly withheld): f1 bacteriophage origin of replication; arrow indicates direction of (+) strand synthesis
    591..746     -  CDS            lacZα (fragment): LacZα fragment of β-galactosidase; lacZ fragment
    748..867     +  CDS            B (fragment): PORTL_LAMBD - Experimental evidence at protein level: Swiss-Prot protein existence level 1. Forms the portal vertex of the capsid (PubMed:6228056, PubMed:6232391). This portal plays critical roles in head assembly, genome packaging, neck/tail attachment, and genome ejection (Probable). The portal protein multimerizes as a single ring-shaped homododecamer arranged around a central channel (PubMed:6232391). Binds to the terminase subunits to form the packaging machine (PubMed:7799432). From Escherichia phage lambda (Bacteriophage lambda).
   1414..1913    +  promoter       PGK promoter: mouse phosphoglycerate kinase 1 promoter
   1944..2264    +  CDS            FKBP1A: FKB1A_HUMAN - Also known as FKBP1, FKBP12. Experimental evidence at protein level: Swiss-Prot protein existence level 1. Keeps in an inactive conformation TGFBR1, the TGF-beta type I serine/threonine kinase receptor, preventing TGF-beta receptor activation in absence of ligand. Recruits SMAD7 to ACVR1B which prevents the association of SMAD2 and SMAD3 with the activin receptor complex, thereby blocking the activin signal. May modulate the RYR1 calcium channel activity. PPIases accelerate the folding of proteins. It catalyzes the cis-trans isomerization of proline imidic peptide bonds in oligop
   2415..3128    +  CDS            Citrine: Citrine is a basic (constitutively fluorescent) yellow fluorescent protein published in 2001, derived from Aequorea victoria. It has moderate acid sensitivity.
   3186..3659    +  CDS            folA: DYR_ECOLI - Also known as tmrA. Experimental evidence at protein level: Swiss-Prot protein existence level 1. Key enzyme in folate metabolism. Catalyzes an essential reaction for de novo glycine and purine synthesis, and for DNA precursor synthesis. From Escherichia coli (strain K12).
   3695..3902    +  polyA_signal   bGH poly(A) signal: bovine growth hormone polyadenylation signal
   3940..4269    +  promoter       SV40 promoter: SV40 enhancer and early promoter
   4317..4364    +  promoter       EM7 promoter: synthetic bacterial promoter&nbsp
   4383..4757    +  CDS            BleoR: antibiotic-binding protein; Sh ble from Streptoalloteichus hindustanus; confers resistance to bleomycin, phleomycin, and Zeocin™
   4764..4870    +  misc_feature   WPRE (fragment): woodchuck hepatitis virus posttranscriptional regulatory element
   4879..5000    +  polyA_signal   SV40 poly(A) signal: SV40 polyadenylation signal
   5018..5110    +  ncRNA          G-CSF SLDE: Accession: RF00183 - G-CSF factor stem-loop destabilising element (SLDE)
   5807..6274    +  CDS            B (fragment): PORTL_LAMBD - Experimental evidence at protein level: Swiss-Prot protein existence level 1. Forms the portal vertex of the capsid (PubMed:6228056, PubMed:6232391). This portal plays critical roles in head assembly, genome packaging, neck/tail attachment, and genome ejection (Probable). The portal protein multimerizes as a single ring-shaped homododecamer arranged around a central channel (PubMed:6232391). Binds to the terminase subunits to form the packaging machine (PubMed:7799432). From Escherichia phage lambda (Bacteriophage lambda).
   6312..6328    -  protein_bind   lac operator: The lac repressor binds to the lac operator to inhibit transcription in E. coli. This inhibition can be relieved by adding lactose or isopropyl-β-D-thiogalactopyranoside (IPTG). lac repressor encoded by lacI
   6336..6366    -  promoter       lac promoter: promoter for the E. coli lac operon
   6381..6402    -  protein_bind   CAP binding site: CAP binding activates transcription in the presence of cAMP. E. coli catabolite activator protein
   6415..6507    -  CDS            lacI (fragment): lac repressor; lacI; The lac repressor binds to the lac operator to inhibit transcription in E. coli. This inhibition can be relieved by adding lactose or isopropyl-β-D-thiogalactopyranoside (IPTG).
   6690..7278    -  rep_origin     ori: high-copy-number ColE1/pMB1/pBR322/pUC origin of replication
   7449..8309    -  CDS            AmpR: β-lactamase; bla; confers resistance to ampicillin, carbenicillin, and related antibiotics
