[The description below was written by a language model from this plasmid's Addgene catalogue record and pLannotate feature annotations shown in this document.]
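Description:
PB-PGK-FKBP-Zte-Cit-hc-DHFR is a mammalian expression plasmid on the PB-PGK backbone, deposited as a reporter for measuring protease activity. It is maintained in E. coli as a high-copy plasmid through a ColE1/pUC-type origin and an ampicillin resistance gene (AmpR with its bla promoter). It also carries an f1 phage origin and remnants of a lac cloning region (lacZα fragment, lac promoter and operator, CAP site). The "PB" prefix suggests a piggyBac transposon backbone, but no transposon terminal repeats are annotated in the feature table. The short hits to lambda portal protein that flank the mammalian cassettes look like incidental annotations of backbone sequence rather than functional parts.

The payload is a synthetic fusion open reading frame driven by the mouse PGK promoter and terminated by a bGH polyadenylation signal. It reads, in order, human FKBP12 (FKBP1A), an unannotated linker region, the yellow fluorescent protein Citrine, a second short gap, and E. coli dihydrofolate reductase (folA). FKBP and DHFR derivatives are commonly used as conditional degradation domains, though the record does not say whether these copies carry destabilising mutations. The "Zte" and "hc" elements in the name fall in the unannotated gaps and plausibly correspond to protease recognition sequences, but the record does not define them. In such a design, cleavage would separate Citrine from a flanking domain and change its stability, so fluorescence would report protease activity.

A downstream SV40 early promoter/EM7 promoter pair drives BleoR, giving Zeocin selection in both mammalian cells and bacteria. It is followed by a WPRE fragment and an SV40 poly(A) signal. The source publication concerns programmable protein circuits in living cells.
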