Addgene plasmid #116047: PB-PGK-FKBP-Zte-Cit-hc-DHFR
Purpose: Reporter plasmid for measuring protease activity
Depositing lab: Michael Elowitz. Depositing organization: California Institute of Technology. Publication: Programmable protein circuits in living cells. Gao XJ, Chong LS, Kim MS, Elowitz MB. Science. 2018 Sep 21;361(6408):1252-1258. doi: 10.1126/science.aat5062. PubMed 30237357.
Backbone
  Vector backbone: PB-PGK
  Vector type: Mammalian Expression
Growth in bacteria
  Bacterial resistance: Ampicillin, 100 μg/mL
  Growth temperature: 37°C
  Growth strain: DH5alpha
  Copy number: High Copy
Gene/Insert
  Gene/Insert name: FKBP-Zte-Cit-hc-DHFR
  Species: Synthetic
  Cloning method: Gibson Cloning
Terms and licenses: Academic/Nonprofit Terms; Industry Terms: Not Available to Industry
How to cite: PB-PGK-FKBP-Zte-Cit-hc-DHFR was a gift from Michael Elowitz (Addgene plasmid # 116047 ; http://n2t.net/addgene:116047 ; RRID:Addgene_116047)
